Addgene plasmid #61414: pOPINK-ALG13 (OTU, aa 216-353)
Purpose: Expresses human ALG13 (OTU domain) in E. coli.
Depositing lab: David Komander. Depositing organization: MRC Laboratory of Molecular Biology. Publication: OTU Deubiquitinases Reveal Mechanisms of Linkage Specificity and Enable Ubiquitin Chain Restriction Analysis. Mevissen TE, Hospenthal MK, Geurink PP, Elliott PR, Akutsu M, Arnaudo N, Ekkebus R, Kulathu Y, Wauer T, El Oualid F, Freund SM, Ovaa H, Komander D. Cell. 2013 Jul 3;154(1):169-84. doi: 10.1016/j.cell.2013.05.046. PubMed 23827681.
Backbone
  Vector backbone: pOPINK
  Backbone manufacturer: OPPF-UK
  Backbone size w/o insert (bp): 6299
  Total vector size (bp): 6384
  Vector type: Bacterial Expression
Growth in bacteria
  Bacterial resistance: Kanamycin, 50 μg/mL
  Growth temperature: 37°C
  Growth strain: DH5alpha
  Copy number: Unknown
Gene/Insert
  Gene/Insert name: ALG13 (Putative bifunctional UDP-N-acetylglucosamine transferase and deubiquitinase ALG13)
  Species: H. sapiens (human)
  Insert size (bp): 414
  Mutation: Deleted aa 1-215 and aa 354-1137.
  GenBank ID: NM_001099922.2
  Entrez Gene: ALG13 (a.k.a. CDG1S, CXorf45, EIEE36, GLT28D1, MDS031, TDRD13, YGL047W)
  Promoter: T7
  Tag / fusion protein: His6-GST-3C (N terminal on backbone)
  Cloning method: Restriction Enzyme; 5′ cloning site KpnI (destroyed during cloning); 3′ cloning site HindIII (not destroyed)
  Sequencing primers: 5′ pGEX 5’; 3′ T7 Terminal
Terms and licenses: Academic/Nonprofit Terms; Industry Terms: Not Available to Industry
How to cite: pOPINK-ALG13 (OTU, aa 216-353) was a gift from David Komander (Addgene plasmid # 61414 ; http://n2t.net/addgene:61414 ; RRID:Addgene_61414)
