[The description below was written by a language model from this plasmid's Addgene catalogue record and pLannotate feature annotations shown in this document.]
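Description:
pOPINK-ALG13 (OTU, aa 216-353) is a bacterial expression plasmid built on the pOPINK backbone for producing the OTU deubiquitinase domain of human ALG13 in E. coli. The 6,384 bp plasmid is selected with kanamycin through an aph(3')-Ia resistance gene and replicates from a ColE1/pMB1-type origin. The feature table also annotates the pBR322 bom region and a rop gene, which normally lowers copy number, although the catalogue lists copy number as unknown. An f1 phage origin is present, along with short tetracycline-resistance fragments that appear to be non-functional backbone remnants.

The expression cassette has a pET-style layout: a T7 promoter followed directly by a lac operator, with a plasmid-borne lacI gene supplying repressor. Transcription therefore depends on T7 RNA polymerase in the host and can be induced with IPTG. A T7 gene 10 ribosome binding site drives translation of an N-terminal His6 tag fused to Schistosoma japonicum glutathione S-transferase. According to the catalogue this is followed by a 3C protease cleavage site, which would fall in the short gap between GST and the insert and is not annotated separately. The 414 bp insert encodes ALG13 residues 216-353, with residues 1-215 and 354-1137 deleted. It was cloned between KpnI (destroyed during cloning) and HindIII. A His-tag fragment and a T7 gene 10B-derived fragment are annotated downstream of the insert, ahead of the T7 terminator. The record lists only the N-terminal tag, so whether these are translated is not stated.

The dual His6-GST tag permits affinity purification, and 3C cleavage can release the isolated domain. This fits the associated study of linkage specificity among OTU-family deubiquitinases.
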