Features (pLannotate 1.2.2; 21 found; start..end, strand, type, name):
     12..467     +  rep_origin     f1 ori (sequence partly withheld): f1 bacteriophage origin of replication; arrow indicates direction of (+) strand synthesis
    494..551     +  promoter       AmpR promoter (fragment): bla
    560..1375    -  CDS            KanR: aminoglycoside phosphotransferase; aph(3')-Ia; confers resistance to kanamycin in bacteria or G418 (Geneticin®) in eukaryotes
   1497..2085    +  rep_origin     ori: high-copy-number ColE1/pMB1/pBR322/pUC origin of replication
   2271..2413    -  misc_feature   bom: basis of mobility region from pBR322
   2515..2706    -  CDS            rop: Rop protein, which maintains plasmids at low copy number; rop
   2723..3103    +  CDS            YPB1_ECOLX: Protein predicted: Swiss-Prot protein existence level 4. From Escherichia coli.
   3175..3466    -  CDS            TcR (fragment): tetracycline efflux protein; tet; confers resistance to tetracycline
   3481..3502    -  protein_bind   CAP binding site: CAP binding activates transcription in the presence of cAMP. E. coli catabolite activator protein
   3515..4597    -  CDS            lacI: lac repressor; lacI; The lac repressor binds to the lac operator to inhibit transcription in E. coli. This inhibition can be relieved by adding lactose or isopropyl-β-D-thiogalactopyranoside (IPTG).
   4598..4675    -  promoter       lacI promoter: lacI
   4683..4962    -  CDS            TcR (fragment): tetracycline efflux protein; tet; confers resistance to tetracycline
   4984..5002    +  promoter       T7 promoter: promoter for bacteriophage T7 RNA polymerase
   5003..5027    +  protein_bind   lac operator: The lac repressor binds to the lac operator to inhibit transcription in E. coli. This inhibition can be relieved by adding lactose or isopropyl-β-D-thiogalactopyranoside (IPTG). lac repressor encoded by lacI
   5042..5064    +  RBS            RBS: efficient ribosome binding site from bacteriophage T7 gene 10 (Olins and Rangwala, 1989)
   5077..5094    +  CDS            7xHis (fragment): 6xHis affinity tag
   5095..5748    +  CDS            GST26_SCHJA: Experimental evidence at protein level: Swiss-Prot protein existence level 1. GST isoenzymes appear to play a central role in the parasite detoxification system. Other functions are also suspected including a role in increasing the solubility of haematin in the parasite gut. From Schistosoma japonicum (Blood fluke).
   5791..6204    +  CDS            ALG13 (fragment): ALG13_HUMAN - Also known as CXorf45, GLT28D1. Experimental evidence at protein level: Swiss-Prot protein existence level 1. [Isoform 2]: May be involved in protein N-glycosylation, second step of the dolichol-linked oligosaccharide pathway. From Homo sapiens (Human).
   6228..6245    +  CDS            9xHis (fragment): 9xHis affinity tag
   6255..6304    +  CDS            SET1 (fragment): solubility-enhancement tag derived from T7 phage gene 10B
   6312..6359    +  terminator     T7 terminator: transcription terminator for bacteriophage T7 RNA polymerase
>Addgene plasmid #61414 | pOPINK-ALG13 (OTU, aa 216-353) | depositor full sequence | sequence record 99913 | pOPINK-ALG13 (OTU, aa 216-353) sequence 6384 bps
TGGCGAATGGG
[124 nt withheld, positions 12-135]
C
[91 nt withheld, positions 137-227]
A
[49 nt withheld, positions 229-277]
CCTTTGACGTTGGAGTCCACGTTCTTT
[37 nt withheld, positions 305-341]
ACCCTATCTCGGTCTATTCTTTTGATTTATAAGGGATTTTGCCGATTTCGGCCTATTGGTTAAAAAATGA
GCTGATTTAACAAAAATTTAACGCGAATTTTAACAAAATATTAACGTTTACAATTTCAGGTGGCACTTTT
CGGGGAAATGTGCGCGGAACCCCTATTTGTTTATTTTTCTAAATACATTCAAATATGTATCCGCTCATGA
ATTAATTCTTAGAAAAACTCATCGAGCATCAAATGAAACTGCAATTTATTCATATCAGGATTATCAATAC
CATATTTTTGAAAAAGCCGTTTCTGTAATGAAGGAGAAAACTCACCGAGGCAGTTCCATAGGATGGCAAG
ATCCTGGTATCGGTCTGCGATTCCGACTCGTCCAACATCAATACAACCTATTAATTTCCCCTCGTCAAAA
ATAAGGTTATCAAGTGAGAAATCACCATGAGTGACGACTGAATCCGGTGAGAATGGCAAAAGTTTATGCA
TTTCTTTCCAGACTTGTTCAACAGGCCAGCCATTACGCTCGTCATCAAAATCACTCGCATCAACCAAACC
GTTATTCATTCGTGATTGCGCCTGAGCGAGACGAAATACGCGATCGCTGTTAAAAGGACAATTACAAACA
GGAATCGAATGCAACCGGCGCAGGAACACTGCCAGCGCATCAACAATATTTTCACCTGAATCAGGATATT
CTTCTAATACCTGGAATGCTGTTTTCCCGGGGATCGCAGTGGTGAGTAACCATGCATCATCAGGAGTACG
GATAAAATGCTTGATGGTCGGAAGAGGCATAAATTCCGTCAGCCAGTTTAGTCTGACCATCTCATCTGTA
ACATCATTGGCAACGCTACCTTTGCCATGTTTCAGAAACAACTCTGGCGCATCGGGCTTCCCATACAATC
GATAGATTGTCGCACCTGATTGCCCGACATTATCGCGAGCCCATTTATACCCATATAAATCAGCATCCAT
GTTGGAATTTAATCGCGGCCTAGAGCAAGACGTTTCCCGTTGAATATGGCTCATAACACCCCTTGTATTA
CTGTTTATGTAAGCAGACAGTTTTATTGTTCATGACCAAAATCCCTTAACGTGAGTTTTCGTTCCACTGA
GCGTCAGACCCCGTAGAAAAGATCAAAGGATCTTCTTGAGATCCTTTTTTTCTGCGCGTAATCTGCTGCT
TGCAAACAAAAAAACCACCGCTACCAGCGGTGGTTTGTTTGCCGGATCAAGAGCTACCAACTCTTTTTCC
GAAGGTAACTGGCTTCAGCAGAGCGCAGATACCAAATACTGTCCTTCTAGTGTAGCCGTAGTTAGGCCAC
CACTTCAAGAACTCTGTAGCACCGCCTACATACCTCGCTCTGCTAATCCTGTTACCAGTGGCTGCTGCCA
GTGGCGATAAGTCGTGTCTTACCGGGTTGGACTCAAGACGATAGTTACCGGATAAGGCGCAGCGGTCGGG
CTGAACGGGGGGTTCGTGCACACAGCCCAGCTTGGAGCGAACGACCTACACCGAACTGAGATACCTACAG
CGTGAGCTATGAGAAAGCGCCACGCTTCCCGAAGGGAGAAAGGCGGACAGGTATCCGGTAAGCGGCAGGG
TCGGAACAGGAGAGCGCACGAGGGAGCTTCCAGGGGGAAACGCCTGGTATCTTTATAGTCCTGTCGGGTT
TCGCCACCTCTGACTTGAGCGTCGATTTTTGTGATGCTCGTCAGGGGGGCGGAGCCTATGGAAAAACGCC
AGCAACGCGGCCTTTTTACGGTTCCTGGCCTTTTGCTGGCCTTTTGCTCACATGTTCTTTCCTGCGTTAT
CCCCTGATTCTGTGGATAACCGTATTACCGCCTTTGAGTGAGCTGATACCGCTCGCCGCAGCCGAACGAC
CGAGCGCAGCGAGTCAGTGAGCGAGGAAGCGGAAGAGCGCCTGATGCGGTATTTTCTCCTTACGCATCTG
TGCGGTATTTCACACCGCATATATGGTGCACTCTCAGTACAATCTGCTCTGATGCCGCATAGTTAAGCCA
GTATACACTCCGCTATCGCTACGTGACTGGGTCATGGCTGCGCCCCGACACCCGCCAACACCCGCTGACG
CGCCCTGACGGGCTTGTCTGCTCCCGGCATCCGCTTACAGACAAGCTGTGACCGTCTCCGGGAGCTGCAT
GTGTCAGAGGTTTTCACCGTCATCACCGAAACGCGCGAGGCAGCTGCGGTAAAGCTCATCAGCGTGGTCG
TGAAGCGATTCACAGATGTCTGCCTGTTCATCCGCGTCCAGCTCGTTGAGTTTCTCCAGAAGCGTTAATG
TCTGGCTTCTGATAAAGCGGGCCATGTTAAGGGCGGTTTTTTCCTGTTTGGTCACTGATGCCTCCGTGTA
AGGGGGATTTCTGTTCATGGGGGTAATGATACCGATGAAACGAGAGAGGATGCTCACGATACGGGTTACT
GATGATGAACATGCCCGGTTACTGGAACGTTGTGAGGGTAAACAACTGGCGGTATGGATGCGGCGGGACC
AGAGAAAAATCACTCAGGGTCAATGCCAGCGCTTCGTTAATACAGATGTAGGTGTTCCACAGGGTAGCCA
GCAGCATCCTGCGATGCAGATCCGGAACATAATGGTGCAGGGCGCTGACTTCCGCGTTTCCAGACTTTAC
GAAACACGGAAACCGAAGACCATTCATGTTGTTGCTCAGGTCGCAGACGTTTTGCAGCAGCAGTCGCTTC
ACGTTCGCTCGCGTATCGGTGATTCATTCTGCTAACCAGTAAGGCAACCCCGCCAGCCTAGCCGGGTCCT
CAACGACAGGAGCACGATCATGCGCACCCGTGGGGCCGCCATGCCGGCGATAATGGCCTGCTTCTCGCCG
AAACGTTTGGTGGCGGGACCAGTGACGAAGGCTTGAGCGAGGGCGTGCAAGATTCCGAATACCGCAAGCG
ACAGGCCGATCATCGTCGCGCTCCAGCGAAAGCGGTCCTCGCCGAAAATGACCCAGAGCGCTGCCGGCAC
CTGTCCTACGAGTTGCATGATAAAGAAGACAGTCATAAGTGCGGCGACGATAGTCATGCCCCGCGCCCAC
CGGAAGGAGCTGACTGGGTTGAAGGCTCTCAAGGGCATCGGTCGAGATCCCGGTGCCTAATGAGTGAGCT
AACTTACATTAATTGCGTTGCGCTCACTGCCCGCTTTCCAGTCGGGAAACCTGTCGTGCCAGCTGCATTA
ATGAATCGGCCAACGCGCGGGGAGAGGCGGTTTGCGTATTGGGCGCCAGGGTGGTTTTTCTTTTCACCAG
TGAGACGGGCAACAGCTGATTGCCCTTCACCGCCTGGCCCTGAGAGAGTTGCAGCAAGCGGTCCACGCTG
GTTTGCCCCAGCAGGCGAAAATCCTGTTTGATGGTGGTTAACGGCGGGATATAACATGAGCTGTCTTCGG
TATCGTCGTATCCCACTACCGAGATATCCGCACCAACGCGCAGCCCGGACTCGGTAATGGCGCGCATTGC
GCCCAGCGCCATCTGATCGTTGGCAACCAGCATCGCAGTGGGAACGATGCCCTCATTCAGCATTTGCATG
GTTTGTTGAAAACCGGACATGGCACTCCAGTCGCCTTCCCGTTCCGCTATCGGCTGAATTTGATTGCGAG
TGAGATATTTATGCCAGCCAGCCAGACGCAGACGCGCCGAGACAGAACTTAATGGGCCCGCTAACAGCGC
GATTTGCTGGTGACCCAATGCGACCAGATGCTCCACGCCCAGTCGCGTACCGTCTTCATGGGAGAAAATA
ATACTGTTGATGGGTGTCTGGTCAGAGACATCAAGAAATAACGCCGGAACATTAGTGCAGGCAGCTTCCA
CAGCAATGGCATCCTGGTCATCCAGCGGATAGTTAATGATCAGCCCACTGACGCGTTGCGCGAGAAGATT
GTGCACCGCCGCTTTACAGGCTTCGACGCCGCTTCGTTCTACCATCGACACCACCACGCTGGCACCCAGT
TGATCGGCGCGAGATTTAATCGCCGCGACAATTTGCGACGGCGCGTGCAGGGCCAGACTGGAGGTGGCAA
CGCCAATCAGCAACGACTGTTTGCCCGCCAGTTGTTGTGCCACGCGGTTGGGAATGTAATTCAGCTCCGC
CATCGCCGCTTCCACTTTTTCCCGCGTTTTCGCAGAAACGTGGCTGGCCTGGTTCACCACGCGGGAAACG
GTCTGATAAGAGACACCGGCATACTCTGCGACATCGTATAACGTTACTGGTTTCACATTCACCACCCTGA
ATTGACTCTCTTCCGGGCGCTATCATGCCATACCGCGAAAGGTTTTGCGCCATTCGATGGTGTCCGGGAT
CTCGACGCTCTCCCTTATGCGACTCCTGCATTAGGAAGCAGCCCAGTAGTAGGTTGAGGCCGTTGAGCAC
CGCCGCCGCAAGGAATGGTGCATGCAAGGAGATGGCGCCCAACAGTCCCCCGGCCACGGGGCCTGCCACC
ATACCCACGCCGAAACAAGCGCTCATGAGCCCGAAGTGGCGAGCCCGATCTTCCCCATCGGTGATGTCGG
CGATATAGGCGCCAGCAACCGCACCTGTGGCGCCGGTGATGCCGGCCACGATGCGTCCGGCGTAGAGGAT
CGAGATCTCGATCCCGCGAAATTAATACGACTCACTATAGGGGAATTGTGAGCGGATAACAATTCCCCTC
TAGAAATAATTTTGTTTAACTTTAAGAAGGAGATATACCATGGCACATCACCATCACCATCACATGTCCC
CTATACTAGGTTATTGGAAAATTAAGGGCCTTGTGCAACCCACTCGACTTCTTTTGGAATATCTTGAAGA
AAAATATGAAGAGCATTTGTATGAGCGCGATGAAGGTGATAAATGGCGAAACAAAAAGTTTGAATTGGGT
TTGGAGTTTCCCAATCTTCCTTATTATATTGATGGTGATGTTAAATTAACACAGTCTATGGCCATCATAC
GTTATATAGCTGACAAGCACAACATGTTGGGTGGTTGTCCAAAAGAGCGTGCAGAGATTTCAATGCTTGA
AGGAGCGGTTTTGGATATTAGATACGGTGTTTCGAGAATTGCATATAGTAAAGACTTTGAAACTCTCAAA
GTTGATTTTCTTAGCAAGCTACCTGAAATGCTGAAAATGTTCGAAGATCGTTTATGTCATAAAACATATT
TAAATGGTGATCATGTAACCCATCCTGACTTCATGTTGTATGACGCTCTTGATGTTGTTTTATACATGGA
CCCAATGTGCCTGGATGCGTTCCCAAAATTAGTTTGTTTTAAAAAACGTATTGAAGCTATCCCACAAATT
GATAAGTACTTGAAATCCAGCAAGTATATAGCATGGCCTTTGCAGGGCTGGCAAGCCACGTTTGGTGGTG
GCGACCATCCTCCAAAATCGGATCTGAGCAGCGGTCTGGAAGTTCTGTTTCAGGGCCCGTCTTTGAATGA
GGCATCAATGGATGAATATTTAGGCAGCTTAGGGCTGTTTCGAAAGCTGACTGCCAAGGATGCCTCTTGC
CTCTTTCGGGCCATTTCGGAGCAGTTGTTTTGCAGCCAGGTCCATCATTTGGAAATCAGGAAGGCTTGTG
TCTCATATATGAGGGAAAATCAACAAACTTTTGAGTCTTATGTGGAGGGATCTTTTGAGAAATACCTGGA
ACGGTTGGGAGATCCCAAGGAAAGTGCTGGCCAGCTGGAAATAAGAGCTCTTTCTCTAATTTATAATCGG
GATTTCATTCTTTATCGCTTTCCTGGAAAACCTCCAACTTATGTCACAGATAATGGCTATGAAGACAAGA
TTCTACTCTGCTACTCAAGTAGTGGTCACTATGATTCTGTGTACTCAAAACAATAAAGCTTTCTAGACCA
TTTAAACACCACCACCACCACCACTGAGATCCGGCTGCTAACAAAGCCCGAAAGGAAGCTGAGTTGGCTG
CTGCCACCGCTGAGCAATAACTAGCATAACCCCTTGGGGCCTCTAAACGGGTCTTGAGGGGTTTTTTGCT
GAAAGGAGGAACTATATCCGGAT
