>Addgene plasmid #61414 | pOPINK-ALG13 (OTU, aa 216-353) | addgene partial sequence | sequence record 101887 | T7 5'-TAATACGACTCACTATAGGG-3'
CTTTAAGAAGGAGATATACCATGGCACATCACCATCACCATCACATGTCCCCTATACTAGGTTATTGGAA
AATTAAGGGCCTTGTGCAACCCACTCGACTTCTTTTGGAATATCTTGAAGAAAAATATGAAGAGCATTTG
TATGAGCGCGATGAAGGTGATAAATGGCGAAACAAAAAGTTTGAATTGGGTTTGGAGTTTCCCAATCTTC
CTTATTATATTGATGGTGATGTTAAATTAACACAGTCTATGGCCATCATACGTTATATAGCTGACAAGCA
CAACATGTTGGGTGGTTGTCCAAAAGAGCGTGCAGAGATTTCAATGCTTGAAGGAGCGGTTTTGGATATT
AGATACGGTGTTTCGAGAATTGCATATAGTAAAGACTTTGAAACTCTCAAAGTTGATTTTCTTAGCAAGC
TACCTGAAATGCTGAAAATGTTCGAAGATCGTTTATGTCATAAAACATATTTAAATGGTGATCATGTAAC
CCATCCTGACTTCATGTTGTATGACGCTCTTGATGTTGTTTTATACATGGACCCAATGTGCCTGGATGCG
TTCCCAAAATTAGTTTGTTTTAAAAAACGTATTGAAGCTATCCCACAAATTGATAAGTACTTGAAATCCA
GCAAGTATATAGCATGGCCTTTGCAGGGCTGGCAAGCCACGTTTGGTGGTGGCGACCATCCTCCAAAATC
GGATCTGAGCAGCGGTCTGGAAGTTCTGTTTCAGGGCCCGTCTTTGAATGAGGCATCAATGGATGAATAT
TTAGGCAGCTTAGGGCTGTTTCG
