>Addgene plasmid #61414 | pOPINK-ALG13 (OTU, aa 216-353) | addgene partial sequence | sequence record 102883 | T7term 5'-GCTAGTTATTGCTCAGCGG-3'
GCAGCCGGATCTCAGTGGTGGTGGTGGTGGTGTTTAAATGGTCTAGAAAGCTTTATTGTTTTGAGTACAC
AGAATCATAGTGACCACTACTTGAGTAGCAGAGTAGAATCTTGTCTTCATAGCCATTATCTGTGACATAA
GTTGGAGGTTTTCCAGGAAAGCGATAAAGAATGAAATCCCGATTATAAATTAGAGAAAGAGCTCTTATTT
CCAGCTGGCCAGCACTTTCCTTGGGATCTCCCAACCGTTCCAGGTATTTCTCAAAAGATCCCTCCACATA
AGACTCAAAAGTTTGTTGATTTTCCCTCATATATGAGACACAAGCCTTCCTGATTTCCAAATGATGGACC
TGGCTGCAAAACAACTGCTCCGAAATGGCCCGAAAGAGGCAAGAGGCATCCTTGGCAGTCAGCTTTCGAA
ACAGCCCTAAGCTGCCTAAATATTCATCCATTGATGCCTCATTCAAAGACGGGCCCTGAAACAGAACTTC
CAGACCGCTGCTCAGATCCGATTTTGGAGGATGGTCGCCACCACCAAACGTGGCTTGCCAGCCCTGCAAA
GGCCATGCTATATACTTGCTGGATTTCAAGTACTTATCAATTTGTGGGATAGCTTCAATACGTTTTTTAA
AACAAACTAATTTTGGGAACGCATCCAGGCACATTGGGTCCATGTATAAAACAACATCAAGAGCGTCATA
CAACATGAAGTCAGGATGGGTTACATGATCACCATTTAAATATGTTTTATGACATAAACGATCTTCGAAC
ATTTTCAGCATTTCAGGTAGCTTGCT
